Addgene plasmid #47067: pBXNH3
Purpose: (Empty Backbone) FX cloning E.coli expression vector with araBAD promoter and N-terminal 10x His tag and 3C protease cleavage site
Depositing lab: Raimund Dutzler & Eric Geertsma. Depositing organization: University of Zurich. Publication: A versatile and efficient high-throughput cloning tool for structural biology. Geertsma ER, Dutzler R. Biochemistry. 2011 Apr 19;50(15):3272-8. Epub 2011 Mar 25. 10.1021/bi200178z PubMed 21410291.
Backbone
  Vector backbone: pBAD24
  Backbone manufacturer: LM Guzman
  Backbone size (bp): 5779
  Modifications to backbone: modified for compatibility with FX cloning and added tags/fusion proteins
  Vector type: Bacterial Expression
  Promoter: araBAD
  Tag / fusion protein: decaHis (10x His) (N terminal on backbone); 3C protease site (PreScission site) (N terminal on backbone)
Growth in bacteria
  Bacterial resistance: Chloramphenicol and Ampicillin, 25 & 100 μg/mL
  Growth temperature: 37°C
  Growth strain: DB3.1
  Copy number: Low Copy
Gene/Insert
  Cloning method: Unknown
  Sequencing primers: 5′ pBAD-F; 3′ pBAD-R
Terms and licenses: Academic/Nonprofit Terms; Industry Terms: Not Available to Industry
How to cite: pBXNH3 was a gift from Raimund Dutzler & Eric Geertsma (Addgene plasmid # 47067 ; http://n2t.net/addgene:47067 ; RRID:Addgene_47067)
