[The description below was written by a language model from this plasmid's Addgene catalogue record and pLannotate feature annotations shown in this document.]
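Description:
pBXNH3 is an empty bacterial expression backbone derived from pBAD24 and adapted for FX cloning, a high-throughput subcloning system developed for structural biology. The 5,779 bp plasmid drives expression in E. coli from the arabinose-inducible araBAD promoter, with the divergently transcribed araC regulator gene present on the vector so that induction is controlled by L-arabinose. Transcription is terminated downstream of the cloning site by the rrnB T1 and T2 terminators. According to the catalogue entry, an open reading frame inserted into the vector acquires an N-terminal decahistidine tag followed by a 3C (PreScission) protease site, which allows affinity purification and subsequent tag removal. These short elements are not individually called in the automated feature table.

Between the promoter and the terminators sits a counterselection stuffer in reverse orientation, comprising the ccdB toxin gene, a ccdA fragment and a chloramphenicol acetyltransferase gene with its promoter. An attR1 site is also annotated there, which suggests a Gateway-type origin for the cassette. Replacing the stuffer with a gene of interest removes ccdB, so only recombinant plasmids survive in ordinary E. coli strains. The empty vector must therefore be maintained in a CcdB-tolerant strain such as DB3.1, under both chloramphenicol and ampicillin selection. The backbone carries the AmpR β-lactamase gene, a ColE1/pMB1-type origin, the pBR322 bom region and only a fragment of rop. The repository lists the plasmid as low copy. A few small annotated hits (SV40 NLS, a capTEV fragment) are probably incidental short matches from the automated annotation rather than functional parts.
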