Features (pLannotate 1.2.2; 19 found; start..end, strand, type, name):
    120..285     +  promoter       araBAD promoter: araBAD; promoter of the L-arabinose operon of E. coli; the araC regulatory gene is transcribed in the opposite direction (Guzman et al., 1995)
    427..729     -  CDS            ccdB: CCDB_ECOLI - Also known as G, letB, letD. Experimental evidence at protein level: Swiss-Prot protein existence level 1. Toxic component of a type II toxin-antitoxin (TA) system, functioning in plasmid maintainence. Responsible for the post- segregational killing (PSK) of plasmid-free cells, also referred to as a plasmid addiction system. Half-life of over 2 hours. Cell killing by CcdB is accompanied by filamentation, defects in chromosome and plasmid segregation, defects in cell division, formation of anucleate cells, decreased DNA synthesis and plasmid loss. Interferes with the activity of DN
    734..892     -  CDS            ccdA (fragment): CCDA_ECO57 - Also known as H, letA. Experimental evidence at protein level: Swiss-Prot protein existence level 1. Antitoxin component of a type II toxin-antitoxin (TA) system which inhibits the post-segregational killing (PSK) of plasmid-free cells, also referred to as a plasmid addiction system. Binds to and blocks the activity of CcdB; will also remove bound CcdB protein from the CcdB-GyrA complex by forming a CcdA-CcdB complex, a process termed rejuvenation. Functions as a transcriptional corepressor for the ccdAB operon, repression also requires CcdB (By similarity). From Escherichia coli
   1071..1730    -  CDS            CmR: chloramphenicol acetyltransferase; cat; confers resistance to chloramphenicol
   1731..1760    -  promoter       cat promoter (fragment): promoter of the E. coli cat gene encoding chloramphenicol acetyltransferase
   1784..1814    -  promoter       lac UV5 promoter: E. coli lac promoter with an "up" mutation
   1839..1963    -  protein_bind   attR1: mutant version of attR; recombination site for the Gateway® LR reaction LR Clonase™
   1982..2002    -  CDS            SV40 NLS: nuclear localization signal of SV40 (simian virus 40) large T antigen
   2006..2026    -  CDS            SV40 NLS: nuclear localization signal of SV40 (simian virus 40) large T antigen
   2107..2124    +  CDS            capTEV™ (fragment): composite tag for in vivo biotinylation, TEV protease cleavage, and 6xHis tagging
   2231..2346    +  ncRNA          5S rRNA: Accession: RF00001 - 5S ribosomal RNA
   2350..2436    +  terminator     rrnB T1 terminator: Escherichia coli rrnB; transcription terminator T1 from the E. coli rrnB gene
   2528..2555    +  terminator     rrnB T2 terminator: transcription terminator T2 from the E. coli rrnB gene
   2574..2665    +  promoter       AmpR promoter: bla
   2666..3526    +  CDS            AmpR: β-lactamase; bla; confers resistance to ampicillin, carbenicillin, and related antibiotics
   3697..4285    +  rep_origin     ori: high-copy-number ColE1/pMB1/pBR322/pUC origin of replication
   4471..4611    -  misc_feature   bom: basis of mobility region from pBR322
   4713..4753    -  CDS            rop (fragment): Rop protein, which maintains plasmids at low copy number; rop
   4875..5753    -  CDS            araC: L-arabinose regulatory protein; araC
>Addgene plasmid #47067 | pBXNH3 | depositor full sequence | sequence record 67093 | pBXNH3 sequence 5779 bps
AAGAAACCAATTGTCCATATTGCATCAGACATTGCCGTCACTGCGTCTTTTACTGGCACTTCTCGCTAAC
CAAACCGGTAACCCCGCTTATTAAAAGCATTCTGTAACAAAGCGGGACCAAAGCCATGACAAAAACGCGT
AACAAAAGTGTCTATAATCACGGCAGAAAAGTCCACATTGATTATTTGCACGGCGTCACACTTTGCTATG
CCATAGCATTTTTATCCATAAGATTAGCGGATCCTACCTGACGCTTTTTATCGCAACTCTCTACTGTTTC
TCCATACCCGTTTTTTGGGCTAACAGGAGGAATTAACCATGCACCATCATCATCACCATCATCATCATCA
TTTAGAAGTTTTGTTTCAAGGTCCAAGTAGAAGAGCGAGCTGCAGACTGGCTGTGTATAAGGGAGCCTGA
CATTTATATTCCCCAGAACATCAGGTTAATGGCGTTTTTGATGTCATTTTCGCGGTGGCTGAGATCAGCC
ACTTCTTCCCCGATAACGGAGACCGGCACACTGGCCATATCGGTGGTCATCATGCGCCAGCTTTCATCCC
CGATATGCACCACCGGGTAAAGTTCACGGGAGACTTTATCTGACAGCAGACGTGCACTGGCCAGGGGGAT
CACCATCCGTCGCCCGGGCGTGTCAATAATATCACTCTGTACATCCACAAACAGACGATAACGGCTCTCT
CTTTTATAGGTGTAAACCTTAAACTGCATTTCACCAGCCCCTGTTCTCGTCAGCAAAAGAGCCGTTCATT
TCAATAAACCGGGCGACCTCAGCCATCCCTTCCTGATTTTCCGCTTTCCAGCGTTCGGCACGCAGACGAC
GGGCTTCATTCTGCATGGTTGTGCTTACCAGACCGGAGATATTGACATCATATATGCCTTGAGCAACTGA
TAGCTGTCGCTGTCAACTGTCACTGTAATACGCTGCTTCATAGCATACCTCTTTTTGACATACTTCGGGT
ATACATATCAGTATATATTCTTATACCGCAAAAATCAGCGCGCAAATACGCATACTGTTATCTGGCTTTT
AGTAAGCCGGATCCACGCGTTTACGCCCCGCCCTGCCACTCATCGCAGTACTGTTGTAATTCATTAAGCA
TTCTGCCGACATGGAAGCCATCACAAACGGCATGATGAACCTGAATCGCCAGCGGCATCAGCACCTTGTC
GCCTTGCGTATAATATTTGCCCATGGTGAAAACGGGGGCGAAGAAGTTGTCCATATTGGCCACGTTTAAA
TCAAAACTGGTGAAACTCACCCAGGGATTGGCTGAGACGAAAAACATATTCTCAATAAACCCTTTAGGGA
AATAGGCCAGGTTTTCACCGTAACACGCCACATCTTGCGAATATATGTGTAGAAACTGCCGGAAATCGTC
GTGGTATTCACTCCAGAGCGATGAAAACGTTTCAGTTTGCTCATGGAAAACGGTGTAACAAGGGTGAACA
CTATCCCATATCACCAGCTCACCGTCTTTCATTGCCATACGGAATTCCGGATGAGCATTCATCAGGCGGG
CAAGAATGTGAATAAAGGCCGGATAAAACTTGTGCTTATTTTTCTTTACGGTCTTTAAAAAGGCCGTAAT
ATCCAGCTGAACGGTCTGGTTATAGGTACATTGAGCAACTGACTGAAATGCCTCAAAATGTTCTTTACGA
TGCCATTGGGATATATCAACGGTGGTATATCCAGTGATTTTTTTCTCCATTTTAGCTTCCTTAGCTCCTG
AAAATCTCGACGGATCCTAACTCAAAATCCACACATTATACGAGCCGGAAGCATAAAGTGTAAAGCCTGG
GGTGCCTAATGCGGCCGCCATAGTGACTGGATATGTTGTGTTTTACAGTATTATGTAGTCTGTTTTTTAT
GCAAAATCTAATTTAATATATTGATATTTATATCATTTTACGTTTCTCGTTCAGCTTTTTTGTACAAACT
TGTGATATCGAATTCGCTAGCTACCTTTCTCTTCTTTTTTGGATCTACCTTTCTCTTCTTTTTTGGGGAT
CCACTAGTTCAGCTCTTCTGCATAATAACTAGAACAAAAACTCATCTCAGAAGAGGATCTGAATAGCGCC
GTCGACCATCATCATCATCATCATTGAGTTTAAACGGTCTCCAGCTTGGCTGTTTTGGCGGATGAGAGAA
GATTTTCAGCCTGATACAGATTAAATCAGAACGCAGAAGCGGTCTGATAAAACAGAATTTGCCTGGCGGC
AGTAGCGCGGTGGTCCCACCTGACCCCATGCCGAACTCAGAAGTGAAACGCCGTAGCGCCGATGGTAGTG
TGGGGTCTCCCCATGCGAGAGTAGGGAACTGCCAGGCATCAAATAAAACGAAAGGCTCAGTCGAAAGACT
GGGCCTTTCGTTTTATCTGTTGTTTGTCGGTGAACGCTCTCCTGAGTAGGACAAATCCGCCGGGAGCGGA
TTTGAACGTTGCGAAGCAACGGCCCGGAGGGTGGCGGGCAGGACGCCCGCCATAAACTGCCAGGCATCAA
ATTAAGCAGAAGGCCATCCTGACGGATGGCCTTTTTGCGTTTCTACAAACTCTTTTGTTTATTTTTCTAA
ATACATTCAAATATGTATCCGCTCATGAGACAATAACCCTGATAAATGCTTCAATAATATTGAAAAAGGA
AGAGTATGAGTATTCAACATTTCCGTGTCGCCCTTATTCCCTTTTTTGCGGCATTTTGCCTTCCTGTTTT
TGCTCACCCAGAAACGCTGGTGAAAGTAAAAGATGCTGAAGATCAGTTGGGTGCACGAGTGGGTTACATC
GAACTGGATCTCAACAGCGGTAAGATCCTTGAGAGTTTTCGCCCCGAAGAACGTTTTCCAATGATGAGCA
CTTTTAAAGTTCTGCTATGTGGCGCGGTATTATCCCGTGTTGACGCCGGGCAAGAGCAACTCGGTCGCCG
CATACACTATTCTCAGAATGACTTGGTTGAGTACTCACCAGTCACAGAAAAGCATCTTACGGATGGCATG
ACAGTAAGAGAATTATGCAGTGCTGCCATAACCATGAGTGATAACACTGCGGCCAACTTACTTCTGACAA
CGATCGGAGGACCGAAGGAGCTAACCGCTTTTTTGCACAACATGGGGGATCATGTAACTCGCCTTGATCG
TTGGGAACCGGAGCTGAATGAAGCCATACCAAACGACGAGCGTGACACCACGATGCCTGTAGCAATGGCA
ACAACGTTGCGCAAACTATTAACTGGCGAACTACTTACTCTAGCTTCCCGGCAACAATTAATAGACTGGA
TGGAGGCGGATAAAGTTGCAGGACCACTTCTGCGCTCGGCCCTTCCGGCTGGCTGGTTTATTGCTGATAA
ATCTGGAGCCGGTGAGCGTGGGTCTCGCGGTATCATTGCAGCACTGGGGCCAGATGGTAAGCCCTCCCGT
ATCGTAGTTATCTACACGACGGGGAGTCAGGCAACTATGGATGAACGAAATAGACAGATCGCTGAGATAG
GTGCCTCACTGATTAAGCATTGGTAACTGTCAGACCAAGTTTACTCATATATACTTTAGATTGATTTAAA
ACTTCATTTTTAATTTAAAAGGATCTAGGTGAAGATCCTTTTTGATAATCTCATGACCAAAATCCCTTAA
CGTGAGTTTTCGTTCCACTGAGCGTCAGACCCCGTAGAAAAGATCAAAGGATCTTCTTGAGATCCTTTTT
TTCTGCGCGTAATCTGCTGCTTGCAAACAAAAAAACCACCGCTACCAGCGGTGGTTTGTTTGCCGGATCA
AGAGCTACCAACTCTTTTTCCGAAGGTAACTGGCTTCAGCAGAGCGCAGATACCAAATACTGTCCTTCTA
GTGTAGCCGTAGTTAGGCCACCACTTCAAGAACTCTGTAGCACCGCCTACATACCTCGCTCTGCTAATCC
TGTTACCAGTGGCTGCTGCCAGTGGCGATAAGTCGTGTCTTACCGGGTTGGACTCAAGACGATAGTTACC
GGATAAGGCGCAGCGGTCGGGCTGAACGGGGGGTTCGTGCACACAGCCCAGCTTGGAGCGAACGACCTAC
ACCGAACTGAGATACCTACAGCGTGAGCTATGAGAAAGCGCCACGCTTCCCGAAGGGAGAAAGGCGGACA
GGTATCCGGTAAGCGGCAGGGTCGGAACAGGAGAGCGCACGAGGGAGCTTCCAGGGGGAAACGCCTGGTA
TCTTTATAGTCCTGTCGGGTTTCGCCACCTCTGACTTGAGCGTCGATTTTTGTGATGCTCGTCAGGGGGG
CGGAGCCTATGGAAAAACGCCAGCAACGCGGCCTTTTTACGGTTCCTGGCCTTTTGCTGGCCTTTTGCTC
ACATGTTCTTTCCTGCGTTATCCCCTGATTCTGTGGATAACCGTATTACCGCCTTTGAGTGAGCTGATAC
CGCTCGCCGCAGCCGAACGACCGAGCGCAGCGAGTCAGTGAGCGAGGAAGCGGAAGTGCGCCTGATGCGG
TATTTTCTCCTTACGCATCTGTGCGGTATTTCACACCGCATATGGTGCACTCTCAGTACAATCTGCTCTG
ATGCCGCATAGTTAAGCCAGTATACACTCCGCTATCGCTACGTGACTGGGTCATGGCTGCGCCCCGACAC
CCGCCAACACCCGCTGACGCGCCCTGACGGGCTTGTCTGCTCCCGGCATCCGCTTACAGACAAGCTGTGA
CCGTCTCCGGGAGCTGCATGTGTCAGAGGTTTTCACCGTCATCACCGAAACGCGCGAGGCAGCAGATCAA
TTCGCGCGCGAAGGCGAAGCGGCATGCATAATGTGCCTGTCAAATGGACGAAGCAGGGATTCTGCAAACC
CTATGCTACTCCGTCAAGCCGTCAATTGTCTGATTCGTTACCAATTATGACAACTTGACGGCTACATCAT
TCACTTTTTCTTCACAACCGGCACGGAACTCGCTCGGGCTGGCCCCGGTGCATTTTTTAAATACCCGCGA
GAAATAGAGTTGATCGTCAAAACCAACATTGCGACCGACGGTGGCGATAGGCATCCGGGTGGTGCTCAAA
AGCAGCTTCGCCTGGCTGATACGTTGGTCCTCGCGCCAGCTTAAGACGCTAATCCCTAACTGCTGGCGGA
AAAGATGTGACAGACGCGACGGCGACAAGCAAACATGCTGTGCGACGCTGGCGATATCAAAATTGCTGTC
TGCCAGGTGATCGCTGATGTACTGACAAGCCTCGCGTACCCGATTATCCATCGGTGGATGGAGCGACTCG
TTAATCGCTTCCATGCGCCGCAGTAACAATTGCTCAAGCAGATTTATCGCCAGCAGCTCCGAATAGCGCC
CTTCCCCTTGCCCGGCGTTAATGATTTGCCCAAACAGGTCGCTGAAATGCGGCTGGTGCGCTTCATCCGG
GCGAAAGAACCCCGTATTGGCAAATATTGACGGCCAGTTAAGCCATTCATGCCAGTAGGCGCGCGGACGA
AAGTAAACCCACTGGTGATACCATTCGCGAGCCTCCGGATGACGACCGTAGTGATGAATCTCTCCTGGCG
GGAACAGCAAAATATCACCCGGTCGGCAAACAAATTCTCGTCCCTGATTTTTCACCACCCCCTGACCGCG
AATGGTGAGATTGAGAATATAACCTTTCATTCCCAGCGGTCGGTCGATAAAAAAATCGAGATAACCGTTG
GCCTCAATCGGCGTTAAACCCGCCACCAGATGGGCATTAAACGAGTATCCCGGCAGCAGGGGATCATTTT
GCGCTTCAGCCATACTTTTCATACTCCCGCCATTCAGAG
