>Addgene plasmid #47067 | pBXNH3 | addgene partial sequence | sequence record 73130 | CAT-R 5'-GCAACTGACTGAAATGCCTC-3'
ATCAACGGTGGTATATCCAGTGATTTTTTTCTCCATTTTAGCTTCCTTAGCTCCTGAAAATCTCGACGGA
TCCTAACTCAAAATCCACACATTATACGAGCCGGAAGCATAAAGTGTAAAGCCTGGGGTGCCTAATGCGG
CCGCCATAGTGACTGGATATGTTGTGTTTTACAGTATTATGTAGTCTGTTTTTTATGCAAAATCTAATTT
AATATATTGATATTTATATCATTTTACGTTTCTCGTTCAGCTTTTTTGTACAAACTTGTGATATCGAATT
CGCTAGCTACCTTTCTCTTCTTTTTTGGATCTACCTTTCTCTTCTTTTTTGGGGATCCACTAGTTCAGCT
CTTCTGCATAATAACTAGAACAAAAACTCATCTCAGAAGAGGATCTGAATAGCGCCGTCGACCATCATCA
TCATCATCATTGAGTTTAAACGGTCTCCAGCTTGGCTGTTTTGGCGGATGAGAGAAGATTTTCAGCCTGA
TACAGATTAAATCAGAACGCAGAAGCGGTCTGATAAAACAGAATTTGCCTGGCGGCAGTAGCGCGGTGGT
CCCACCTGACCCCATGCCGAACTCAGAAGTGAAACGCCGTAGCGCCGATGGTAGTGTGGGGTCTCCCCAT
GCGAGAGTAGGGAACTGCCAGGCATCAAATAAAACGAAAGGCTCAGTCGAAAGACTGGGCCTTTCGTTTT
ATCTGTTGTTTGTCGGTGAACGCTCTCCTGAGTAGGACAAATCCGCCGGGAGCGGATTTGAACGTTGCGA
AGCAACGGCC
