>Addgene plasmid #47067 | pBXNH3 | addgene partial sequence | sequence record 73131 | pBAD-F 5'-ATGCCATAGCATTTTTATCC-3'
ATCGCAACTCTCTACTGTTTCTCCATACCCGTTTTTTGGGCTAACAGGAGGAATTAACCATGCACCATCA
TCATCACCATCATCATCATCATTTAGAAGTTTTGTTTCAAGGTCCAAGTAGAAGAGCGAGCTGCAGACTG
GCTGTGTATAAGGGAGCCTGACATTTATATTCCCCAGAACATCAGGTTAATGGCGTTTTTGATGTCATTT
TCGCGGTGGCTGAGATCAGCCACTTCTTCCCCGATAACGGAGACCGGCACACTGGCCATATCGGTGGTCA
TCATGCGCCAGCTTTCATCCCCGATATGCACCACCGGGTAAAGTTCACGGGAGACTTTATCTGACAGCAG
ACGTGCACTGGCCAGGGGGATCACCATCCGTCGCCCGGGCGTGTCAATAATATCACTCTGTACATCCACA
AACAGACGATAACGGCTCTCTCTTTTATAGGTGTAAACCTTAAACTGCATTTCACCAGCCCCTGTTCTCG
TCAGCAAAAGAGCCGTTCATTTCAATAAACCGGGCGACCTCAGCCATCCCTTCCTGATTTTCCGCTTTCC
AGCGTTCGGCACGCAGACGACGGGCTTCATTCTGCATGGTTGTGCTTACCAGACCGGAGATATTGACATC
ATATATGCCTTGAGCAACTGATAGCTGTCGCTGTCAACTGTCACTGTAATACGCTGCTTCATAGCATACC
TCTTTTTGACATACTTCGGGTATACATATCAGTATATATTCTTATACCGCAAAAATCAGCGCGCAAATAC
GCATACTGTTATCTGGCTTTTAGTAAGCCGGATCCACGCGTTTACGCCCCGCCCTGCCACTCATCGCAGT
ACTGTTGTAATTCATTAAGCATTCTGCCGACATGGAAGCCATCACAAACGGCATGATGAACCTGAATCGC
CAGCGGCATCAGCACCTTGTCGCCTTGCGTATAATATTTGCCCA
